>Addgene plasmid #146975 | pAc5.1B-EGFP-DmXRN1_1312-1383-V5His6_N | depositor full sequence | sequence record 289422 | Full Sequence
CTTCAAGGAATTAATTCTATATTCTAAAAACACAAATGATACTTCTAAAAAAAATCATGAATGGCATCAA
CTCTGAATCAAATCTTTGCAGATGCACCTACTTCTCATTTCCACTGTCACATCATTTTTCCAGATCTCGC
TGCCTGTTATGTGGCCCACAAACCAAGACACGTTTTATGGCCATTAAAGCTGGCTGATCGTCGCCAAACA
CCAAATACATATCAATATGTACATTCGAGAAAGAAGCGATCAAAGAAGCGTCTTCGGGCGAGTAGGAGAA
TGCGGAGGAGAAGGAGAACGAGCTGATCTAGTATCTCTCCACAATCCAATGCCAACTGACCAACTGGCCA
TATTCGGAGCAATTTGAAGCCAATTTCCATCGCCTGGCGATCGCTCCATTCTTGGCTATATGTTTTTCAC
CGTTCCCGGGGCCATTTTCAAAGACTCGTCGGTAAGATAAGATTGTGTCACTCGCTGTCTCTCTTCATTT
GTCGAAGAATGCTGAGGAATTTCGCGATGACGTCGGCGAGTATTTTGAAGAATGAGAATAATTTGTATTT
ATACGAAAATCAGTTAGTGGAATTTTCTACAAAAACATGTTATCTATAGATAATTTTGTTGCAAAATATG
TTGACTATGACAAAGATTGTATGTATATACCTTTAATGTATTCTCATTTTCTTATGTATTTATAATGGCA
ATGATGATACTGATGATATTTTAAGATGATGCCAGACCACAGGCTGATTTCTGCGTCTTTTGCCGAACGC
AGTGCATGTGCGGTTGTTGTTTTTTGGAATAGTTTCAATTTTCGGACTGTCCGCTTTGATTTCAGTTTCT
TGGCTTATTCAAAAAGCAAAGTAAAGCCAAAAAAGCGAGATGGCAATACCAAATGCGGCAAAACGGTAGT
GGAAGGAAAGGGGTGCGGGGCAGCGGAAGGAAGGGTGGGGCGGGGCGTGGCGGGGTCTGTGGCTGGGCGC
GACGTCACCGACGTTGGAGCCACTCCTTTGACCATGTGTGCGTGTGTGTATTATTCGTGTCTCGCCACTC
GCCGGTTGTTTTTTTCTTTTTATCTCGCTCTCTCTAGCGCCATCTCGTACGCATGCTCAACGCACCGCAT
GTTGCCGTGTCCTTTATGCGTCATTTTGGCTCGAAATAGGCAATTATTTAAACAAAGATTAGTCAACGAA
AACGCTAAAATAAATAAGTCTACAATATGGTTACTTATTGCCATGTGTGTGCAGCCAACGATAGCAACAA
AAGCAACAACACAGTGGCTTTCCCTCTTTCACTTTTTGTTTGCAAGCGCGTGCGAGCAAGACGGCACGAC
CGGCAAACGCAATTACGCTGACAAAGAGCAGACGAAGTTTTGGCCGAAAAACATCAAGGCGCCTGATACG
AATGCATTTGCAATAACAATTGCGATATTTAATATTGTTTATGAAGCTGTTTGACTTCAAAACACACAAA
AAAAAAAATAAAACAAATTATTTGAAAGAGAATTAGGAATCGGACAGCTTATCGTTACGGGCTAACAGCA
CACCGAGACGAAATAGCTTACCTGACGTCACAGCCTCTGGAAGAACTGCCGCCAAGCAGAGAGAGAGAGA
AAAAGAGGGAGAGCAGCTTAGACCGCATGTGCTTGTGTGTGAGGCGTCTCTCTCTTCGTCTCCTGTTTGC
GCAAACGCATAGACTGCACTGAGAAAATCGATTACCTATTTTTTATGAATGAATATTTGCACTATTACTA
TTCAAAACTATTAAGATAGCAATCACATTCAATAGCCAAATACTATACCACCTGAGCGATGCAACGAAAT
GATCAATTTGAGCAAAAATGCTGCATATTTAGGACGGCATCATTATAGAAATGCTTCTTGCTGTGTACTT
TTCTCTCGTCTGGCAGCTGTTTCGCCGTTATTGTTAAAACCGGCTTAAGTTAGGTGTGTTTTCTACGACT
AGTGATGCCCCTACTAGAAGATGTGTGTTGCACAAATGTCCCTGAATAACCAATTTGAAGTGCAGATAGC
AGTAAACGTAAGCTAATATGAATATTATTTAACTGTAATGTTTTAATATCGCTGGACATTACTAATAAAC
CCACTATAAACACATGTACATATGTATGTTTTGGCATACAATGAGTAGTTGGGGAAAAAATGTGTAAAAG
CACCGTGACCATCACAGCATAAAGATAACCAGCTGAAGTATCGAATATGAGTAACCCCCAAATTGAATCA
CATGCCGCAACTGATAGGACCCATGGAAGTACACTCTTCATGGCGATATACAAGACACACACAAGCACGA
ACACCCAGTTGCGGAGGAAATTCTCCGTAAATGAAAACCCAATCGGCGAACAATTCATACCCATATATGG
TAAAAGTTTTGAACGCGACTTGAGAGCGGAGAGCATTGCGGCTGATAAGGTTTTAGCGCTAAGCGGGCTT
TATAAAACGGGCTGCGGGACCAGTTTTCATATCACTACCGTTTGAGTTCTTGTGCTGTGTGGATACTCCT
CCCGACACAAAGCCGCTCCATCAGCCAGCAGTCGTCTAATCCAGAGACCCCGGATCGGGGTACCAACATG
GTGAGCAAGGGCGAGGAGCTGTTCACCGGGGTGGTGCCCATCCTGGTCGAGCTGGACGGCGACGTAAACG
GCCACAAGTTCAGCGTGTCCGGCGAGGGCGAGGGCGATGCCACCTACGGCAAGCTGACCCTGAAGTTCAT
CTGCACCACCGGCAAGCTGCCCGTGCCCTGGCCCACCCTCGTGACCACCCTGACCTACGGCGTGCAGTGC
TTCAGCCGCTACCCCGACCACATGAAGCAGCACGACTTCTTCAAGTCCGCCATGCCCGAAGGCTACGTCC
AGGAGCGCACCATCTTCTTCAAGGACGACGGCAACTACAAGACCCGCGCCGAGGTGAAGTTCGAGGGCGA
CACCCTGGTGAACCGCATCGAGCTGAAGGGCATCGACTTCAAGGAGGACGGCAACATCCTGGGGCACAAG
CTGGAGTACAACTACAACAGCCACAACGTCTATATCATGGCCGACAAGCAGAAGAACGGCATCAAGGTGA
ACTTCAAGATCCGCCACAACATCGAGGACGGCAGCGTGCAGCTCGCCGACCACTACCAGCAGAACACCCC
CATCGGCGACGGCCCCGTGCTGCTGCCCGACAACCACTACCTGAGCACCCAGTCCGCCCTGAGCAAAGAC
CCCAACGAGAAGCGCGATCACATGGTCCTGCTGGAGTTCGTGACCGCCGCCGGGATCACTCTCGGCATGG
ACGAGCTGTACAAGCCAAGCTTGCTCCAGGAGGCGGTGCAGCAGCAACGTCCGCCACTACTTCAACAGCA
AAGAGCTCCGTTTCCCGGACAAATGCCCAATCTACCCAAGCCACCGCTCTTCTGGCAGCAAGAGGCGCAG
AAGCAGGAGGCGCTGCAGCAGGAGGCGCAGCAGCAGGAGGCGCAGAAGAAGCAGCAGCAGGCGCATGCGC
AAATGGAGCCTGAACGTATCAATAGCCAGGATATCCAGCACAGTGGCGGCCGCTCGAGTCTAGAGGGCCC
GCGGTTCGAAGGTAAGCCTATCCCTAACCCTCTCCTCGGTCTCGATTCTACGCGTACCGGTCATCATCAC
CATCACCATTGAGTTTAAACCCGCTGATCAGCCTCGACTGTGCCTTCTAAGGCCTGAGCTCGCTGATCAG
CCTCGATCGAGGATCCAGACATGATAAGATACATTGATGAGTTTGGACAAACCACAACTAGAATGCAGTG
AAAAAAATGCTTTATTTGTGAAATTTGTGATGCTATTGCTTTATTTGTAACCATTATAAGCTGCAATAAA
CAAGTTAACAACAACAATTGCATTCATTTTATGTTTCAGGTTCAGGGGGAGGTGTGGGAGGTTTTTTAAA
GCAAGTAAAACCTCTACAAATGTGGTATGGCTGATTATGATCAGTCGACCGATGCCCTTGAGAGCCTTCA
ACCCAGTCAGCTCCTTCCGGTGGGCGCGGGGCATGACTATCGTCGCCGCACTTATGACTGTCTTCTTTAT
CATGCAACTCGTAGGACAGGTGCCGGCAGCGCTCTGGGTCATTTTCGGCGAGGACCGCTTTCGCTGGAGC
GCGACGATGATCGGCCTGTCGCTTGCGGTATTCGGAATCTTGCACGCCCTCGCTCAAGCCTTCGTCACTG
GTCCCGCCACCAAACGTTTCGGCGAGAAGCAGGCCATTATCGCCGGCATGGCGGCCGACGCGCTGGGCTA
CGTCTTGCTGGCGTTCGCGACGCGAGGCTGGATGGCCTTCCCCATTATGATTCTTCTCGCTTCCGGCGGC
ATCGGGATGCCCGCGTTGCAGGCCATGCTGTCCAGGCAGGTAGATGACGACCATCAGGGACAGCTTCAAG
GATCGCTCGCGGCTCTTACCAGCCAGCAAAAGGCCAGGAACCGTAAAAAGGCCGCGTTGCTGGCGTTTTT
CCATAGGCTCCGCCCCCCTGACGAGCATCACAAAAATCGACGCTCAAGTCAGAGGTGGCGAAACCCGACA
GGACTATAAAGATACCAGGCGTTTCCCCCTGGAAGCTCCCTCGTGCGCTCTCCTGTTCCGACCCTGCCGC
TTACCGGATACCTGTCCGCCTTTCTCCCTTCGGGAAGCGTGGCGCTTTCTCAATGCTCACGCTGTAGGTA
TCTCAGTTCGGTGTAGGTCGTTCGCTCCAAGCTGGGCTGTGTGCACGAACCCCCCGTTCAGCCCGACCGC
TGCGCCTTATCCGGTAACTATCGTCTTGAGTCCAACCCGGTAAGACACGACTTATCGCCACTGGCAGCAG
CCACTGGTAACAGGATTAGCAGAGCGAGGTATGTAGGCGGTGCTACAGAGTTCTTGAAGTGGTGGCCTAA
CTACGGCTACACTAGAAGGACAGTATTTGGTATCTGCGCTCTGCTGAAGCCAGTTACCTTCGGAAAAAGA
GTTGGTAGCTCTTGATCCGGCAAACAAACCACCGCTGGTAGCGGTGGTTTTTTTGTTTGCAAGCAGCAGA
TTACGCGCAGAAAAAAAGGATCTCAAGAAGATCCTTTGATCTTTTCTACGGGGTCTGACGCTCAGTGGAA
CGAAAACTCACGTTAAGGGATTTTGGTCATGAGATTATCAAAAAGGATCTTCACCTAGATCCTTTTAAAT
TAAAAATGAAGTTTTAAATCAATCTAAAGTATATATGAGTAAACTTGGTCTGACAGTTACCAATGCTTAA
TCAGTGAGGCACCTATCTCAGCGATCTGTCTATTTCGTTCATCCATAGTTGCCTGACTCCCCGTCGTGTA
GATAACTACGATACGGGAGGGCTTACCATCTGGCCCCAGTGCTGCAATGATACCGCGAGACCCACGCTCA
CCGGCTCCAGATTTATCAGCAATAAACCAGCCAGCCGGAAGGGCCGAGCGCAGAAGTGGTCCTGCAACTT
TATCCGCCTCCATCCAGTCTATTAATTGTTGCCGGGAAGCTAGAGTAAGTAGTTCGCCAGTTAATAGTTT
GCGCAACGTTGTTGCCATTGCTGCAGGCATCGTGGTGTCACGCTCGTCGTTTGGTATGGCTTCATTCAGC
TCCGGTTCCCAACGATCAAGGCGAGTTACATGATCCCCCATGTTGTGCAAAAAAGCGGTTAGCTCCTTCG
GTCCTCCGATCGTTGTCAGAAGTAAGTTGGCCGCAGTGTTATCACTCATGGTTATGGCAGCACTGCATAA
TTCTCTTACTGTCATGCCATCCGTAAGATGCTTTTCTGTGACTGGTGAGTACTCAACCAAGTCATTCTGA
GAATAGTGTATGCGGCGACCGAGTTGCTCTTGCCCGGCGTCAACACGGGATAATACCGCGCCACATAGCA
GAACTTTAAAAGTGCTCATCATTGGAAAACGTTCTTCGGGGCGAAAACTCTCAAGGATCTTACCGCTGTT
GAGATCCAGTTCGATGTAACCCACTCGTGCACCCAACTGATCTTCAGCATCTTTTACTTTCACCAGCGTT
TCTGGGTGAGCAAAAACAGGAAGGCAAAATGCCGCAAAAAAGGGAATAAGGGCGACACGGAAATGTTGAA
TACTCATACTCTTCCTTTTTCAATATTATTGAAGCATTTATCAGGGTTATTGTCTCATGAGCGGATACAT
ATTTGAATGTATTTAGAAAAATAAACAAATAGGGGTTCCGCGCACATTTCCCCGAAAAGTGCCACCTGAC
GTCTAAGAAACCATTATTATCATGACATTAACCTATAAAAATAGGCGTATCACGAGGCCCTTTCGT
Features (pLannotate 1.2.2; 9 found; start..end, strand, type, name):
     56..2568    +  promoter       Ac5 promoter: Drosophila melanogaster actin 5C promoter
   2588..3304    +  CDS            EGFP: EGFP is a basic (constitutively fluorescent) green fluorescent protein published in 1996, derived from Aequorea victoria. It is reported to be a rapidly-maturing weak dimer with moderate acid sensitivity.
   3581..3622    +  CDS            V5 tag: epitope tag from simian virus 5
   3722..3856    -  polyA_signal   SV40 poly(A) signal: SV40 polyadenylation signal
   3879..3963    -  CDS            large T antigen (fragment): large T antigen from SV40 (simian virus 40)
   3964..4434    +  CDS            TcR (fragment): tetracycline efflux protein; tet; confers resistance to tetracycline
   4478..5066    -  rep_origin     ori: high-copy-number ColE1/pMB1/pBR322/pUC origin of replication
   5237..6097    -  CDS            AmpR: β-lactamase; bla; confers resistance to ampicillin, carbenicillin, and related antibiotics
   6098..6202    -  promoter       AmpR promoter: bla
