[The description below was written by a language model from this plasmid's Addgene catalogue record and pLannotate feature annotations shown in this document.]
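Description:
pAc5.1B-EGFP-DmXRN1_1312-1383-V5His6_N is an insect-cell expression plasmid of about 6.3 kb. The catalogue lists the backbone as unknown, although the name and feature layout point to a pAc5.1-type vector. It is propagated in E. coli through a ColE1/pUC-family origin and selected with ampicillin via a β-lactamase gene driven by its own bla promoter. The catalogue describes it as low copy, whereas the annotation labels the origin as a high-copy type. No marker for selection in insect cells is annotated, which suggests use by transient transfection or with a co-transfected selection plasmid. Short fragments annotated as tetracycline-resistance and SV40 large T antigen sequence appear to be non-functional backbone remnants.

Expression is driven by the Drosophila melanogaster actin 5C promoter, a strong constitutive promoter commonly used in fly cell lines. Immediately downstream lies an EGFP coding sequence, followed by an unannotated stretch of roughly 275 nt whose size and position fit the recorded insert: residues 1312–1383 of Drosophila XRN1, the 5'-to-3' exoribonuclease encoded by pacman (pcm), based on transcript variant A. The fragment is therefore expressed with an N-terminal EGFP fusion. A V5 epitope is annotated after the insert, and the name also indicates a His6 tag, though that tag is not annotated and the record does not show whether these C-terminal tags are in frame with the fusion. An SV40 polyadenylation signal follows the cassette. The record states only that the plasmid is for insect expression of this XRN1 fragment. An EGFP fusion of this kind would allow its localisation to be visualised or the fragment to be captured or detected through the tag. The deposited sequence may be theoretical rather than fully verified.
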