Addgene plasmid #146975: pAc5.1B-EGFP-DmXRN1_1312-1383-V5His6_N
Purpose: Insect Expression of DmXRN1_1312-1383
Depositing lab: Elisa Izaurralde. Depositing organization: Max Planck Institute for Developmental Biology.
Backbone
  Vector backbone: Unknown
  Vector type: Insect Expression
Growth in bacteria
  Bacterial resistance: Ampicillin, 100 μg/mL
  Growth temperature: 37°C
  Growth strain: DH5alpha
  Copy number: Low Copy
Gene/Insert
  Gene/Insert name: DmXRN1_1312-1383 (alt name: pacman)
  Species: D. melanogaster (fly)
  Entrez Gene: pcm (a.k.a. Dmel_CG3291, CG3291, DmXrn1, Dmel\CG3291, Pcm, XRN1, XRN1/pcm, Xrn1, Xrn1p)
  Cloning method: Unknown
Terms and licenses: Academic/Nonprofit Terms; Industry Terms: Not Available to Industry
Depositor comments: sequence given by NCBI:NM_078684 variant A. Plasmids from this collection were made available to the research community and donated after the lab closed. Please note that the sequence provided by the depositing laboratory may be theoretical/predicted or based on Sanger sequencing results. There may be discrepancies between sequencing results obtained by Addgene and the depositor sequence. If an Addgene verified sequence is not available, please contact before placing your order to request that our lab fully sequence the plasmid.
How to cite: pAc5.1B-EGFP-DmXRN1_1312-1383-V5His6_N was a gift from Elisa Izaurralde (Addgene plasmid # 146975 ; http://n2t.net/addgene:146975 ; RRID:Addgene_146975)
